>Addgene plasmid #164559 | pXPR_219 | addgene full sequence | sequence record 330205 | Addgene NGS Result
TTTAAGACCAATGACTTACAAGGCAGCTGTAGATCTTAGCCACTTTTTAAAAGAAAAGGGGGGACTGGAA
GGGCTAATTCACTCCCAACGAAGACAAGATCTGCTTTTTGCTTGTACTGGGTCTCTCTGGTTAGACCAGA
TCTGAGCCTGGGAGCTCTCTGGCTAACTAGGGAACCCACTGCTTAAGCCTCAATAAAGCTTGCCTTGAGT
GCTTCAAGTAGTGTGTGCCCGTCTGTTGTGTGACTCTGGTAACTAGAGATCCCTCAGACCCTTTTAGTCA
GTGTGGAAAATCTCTAGCAGTACGTATAGTAGTTCATGTCATCTTATTATTCAGTATTTATAACTTGCAA
AGAAATGAATATCAGAGAGTGAGAGGAACTTGTTTATTGCAGCTTATAATGGTTACAAATAAAGCAATAG
CATCACAAATTTCACAAATAAAGCATTTTTTTCACTGCATTCTAGTTGTGGTTTGTCCAAACTCATCAAT
GTATCTTATCATGTCTGGCTCTAGCTATCCCGCCCCTAACTCCGCCCATCCCGCCCCTAACTCCGCCCAG
TTCCGCCCATTCTCCGCCCCATGGCTGACTAATTTTTTTTATTTATGCAGAGGCCGAGGCCGCCTCGGCC
TCTGAGCTATTCCAGAAGTAGTGAGGAGGCTTTTTTGGAGGCCTAGGGACGTACCCAATTCGCCCTATAG
TGAGTCGTATTACGCGCGCTCACTGGCCGTCGTTTTACAACGTCGTGACTGGGAAAACCCTGGCGTTACC
CAACTTAATCGCCTTGCAGCACATCCCCCTTTCGCCAGCTGGCGTAATAGCGAAGAGGCCCGCACCGATC
GCCCTTCCCAACAGTTGCGCAGCCTGAATGGCGAATGGG
[124 nt withheld, positions 880-1003]
C
[91 nt withheld, positions 1005-1095]
A
[49 nt withheld, positions 1097-1145]
CCTTTGACGTTGGAGTCCACGTTCTTT
[37 nt withheld, positions 1173-1209]
ACCCTATCTCGGTCTATTCTTTTGATTTATAAGGGATTTTGCCGATTTCGGCCTATTGGTTAAAAAATGA
GCTGATTTAACAAAAATTTAACGCGAATTTTAACAAAATATTAACGCTTACAATTTAGGTGGCACTTTTC
GGGGAAATGTGCGCGGAACCCCTATTTGTTTATTTTTCTAAATACATTCAAATATGTATCCGCTCATGAG
ACAATAACCCTGATAAATGCTTCAATAATATTGAAAAAGGAAGAGTATGAGTATTCAACATTTCCGTGTC
GCCCTTATTCCCTTTTTTGCGGCATTTTGCCTTCCTGTTTTTGCTCACCCAGAAACGCTGGTGAAAGTAA
AAGATGCTGAAGATCAGTTGGGTGCACGAGTGGGTTACATCGAACTGGATCTCAACAGCGGTAAGATCCT
TGAGAGTTTTCGCCCCGAAGAACGTTTTCCAATGATGAGCACTTTTAAAGTTCTGCTATGTGGCGCGGTA
TTATCCCGTATTGACGCCGGGCAAGAGCAACTCGGTCGCCGCATACACTATTCTCAGAATGACTTGGTTG
AGTACTCACCAGTCACAGAAAAGCATCTTACGGATGGCATGACAGTAAGAGAATTATGCAGTGCTGCCAT
AACCATGAGTGATAACACTGCGGCCAACTTACTTCTGACAACGATCGGAGGACCGAAGGAGCTAACCGCT
TTTTTGCACAACATGGGGGATCATGTAACTCGCCTTGATCGTTGGGAACCGGAGCTGAATGAAGCCATAC
CAAACGACGAGCGTGACACCACGATGCCTGTAGCAATGGCAACAACGTTGCGCAAACTATTAACTGGCGA
ACTACTTACTCTAGCTTCCCGGCAACAATTAATAGACTGGATGGAGGCGGATAAAGTTGCAGGACCACTT
CTGCGCTCGGCCCTTCCGGCTGGCTGGTTTATTGCTGATAAATCTGGAGCCGGTGAGCGTGGGTCTCGCG
GTATCATTGCAGCACTGGGGCCAGATGGTAAGCCCTCCCGTATCGTAGTTATCTACACGACGGGGAGTCA
GGCAACTATGGATGAACGAAATAGACAGATCGCTGAGATAGGTGCCTCACTGATTAAGCATTGGTAACTG
TCAGACCAAGTTTACTCATATATACTTTAGATTGATTTAAAACTTCATTTTTAATTTAAAAGGATCTAGG
TGAAGATCCTTTTTGATAATCTCATGACCAAAATCCCTTAACGTGAGTTTTCGTTCCACTGAGCGTCAGA
CCCCGTAGAAAAGATCAAAGGATCTTCTTGAGATCCTTTTTTTCTGCGCGTAATCTGCTGCTTGCAAACA
AAAAAACCACCGCTACCAGCGGTGGTTTGTTTGCCGGATCAAGAGCTACCAACTCTTTTTCCGAAGGTAA
CTGGCTTCAGCAGAGCGCAGATACCAAATACTGTTCTTCTAGTGTAGCCGTAGTTAGGCCACCACTTCAA
GAACTCTGTAGCACCGCCTACATACCTCGCTCTGCTAATCCTGTTACCAGTGGCTGCTGCCAGTGGCGAT
AAGTCGTGTCTTACCGGGTTGGACTCAAGACGATAGTTACCGGATAAGGCGCAGCGGTCGGGCTGAACGG
GGGGTTCGTGCACACAGCCCAGCTTGGAGCGAACGACCTACACCGAACTGAGATACCTACAGCGTGAGCT
ATGAGAAAGCGCCACGCTTCCCGAAGGGAGAAAGGCGGACAGGTATCCGGTAAGCGGCAGGGTCGGAACA
GGAGAGCGCACGAGGGAGCTTCCAGGGGGAAACGCCTGGTATCTTTATAGTCCTGTCGGGTTTCGCCACC
TCTGACTTGAGCGTCGATTTTTGTGATGCTCGTCAGGGGGGCGGAGCCTATGGAAAAACGCCAGCAACGC
GGCCTTTTTACGGTTCCTGGCCTTTTGCTGGCCTTTTGCTCACATGTTCTTTCCTGCGTTATCCCCTGAT
TCTGTGGATAACCGTATTACCGCCTTTGAGTGAGCTGATACCGCTCGCCGCAGCCGAACGACCGAGCGCA
GCGAGTCAGTGAGCGAGGAAGCGGAAGAGCGCCCAATACGCAAACCGCCTCTCCCCGCGCGTTGGCCGAT
TCATTAATGCAGCTGGCACGACAGGTTTCCCGACTGGAAAGCGGGCAGTGAGCGCAACGCAATTAATGTG
AGTTAGCTCACTCATTAGGCACCCCAGGCTTTACACTTTATGCTTCCGGCTCGTATGTTGTGTGGAATTG
TGAGCGGATAACAATTTCACACAGGAAACAGCTATGACCATGATTACGCCAAGCGCGCAATTAACCCTCA
CTAAAGGGAACAAAAGCTGGAGCTGCAAGCTTAATGTAGTCTTATGCAATACTCTTGTAGTCTTGCAACA
TGGTAACGATGAGTTAGCAACATGCCTTACAAGGAGAGAAAAAGCACCGTGCATGCCGATTGGTGGAAGT
AAGGTGGTACGATCGTGCCTTATTAGGAAGGCAACAGACGGGTCTGACATGGATTGGACGAACCACTGAA
TTGCCGCATTGCAGAGATATTGTATTTAAGTGCCTAGCTCGATACATAAACGGGTCTCTCTGGTTAGACC
AGATCTGAGCCTGGGAGCTCTCTGGCTAACTAGGGAACCCACTGCTTAAGCCTCAATAAAGCTTGCCTTG
AGTGCTTCAAGTAGTGTGTGCCCGTCTGTTGTGTGACTCTGGTAACTAGAGATCCCTCAGACCCTTTTAG
TCAGTGTGGAAAATCTCTAGCAGTGGCGCCCGAACAGGGACTTGAAAGCGAAAGGGAAACCAGAGGAGCT
CTCTCGACGCAGGACTCGGCTTGCTGAAGCGCGCACGGCAAGAGGCGAGGGGCGGCGACTGGTGAGTACG
CCAAAAATTTTGACTAGCGGAGGCTAGAAGGAGAGAGATGGGTGCGAGAGCGTCAGTATTAAGCGGGGGA
GAATTAGATCGCGATGGGAAAAAATTCGGTTAAGGCCAGGGGGAAAGAAAAAATATAAATTAAAACATAT
AGTATGGGCAAGCAGGGAGCTAGAACGATTCGCAGTTAATCCTGGCCTGTTAGAAACATCAGAAGGCTGT
AGACAAATACTGGGACAGCTACAACCATCCCTTCAGACAGGATCAGAAGAACTTAGATCATTATATAATA
CAGTAGCAACCCTCTATTGTGTGCATCAAAGGATAGAGATAAAAGACACCAAGGAAGCTTTAGACAAGAT
AGAGGAAGAGCAAAACAAAAGTAAGACCACCGCACAGCAAGCGGCCGCTGATCTTCAGACCTGGAGGAGG
AGATATGAGGGACAATTGGAGAAGTGAATTATATAAATATAAAGTAGTAAAAATTGAACCATTAGGAGTA
GCACCCACCAAGGCAAAGAGAAGAGTGGTGCAGAGAGAAAAAAGAGCAGTGGGAATAGGAGCTTTGTTCC
TTGGGTTCTTGGGAGCAGCAGGAAGCACTATGGGCGCAGCGTCAATGACGCTGACGGTACAGGCCAGACA
ATTATTGTCTGGTATAGTGCAGCAGCAGAACAATTTGCTGAGGGCTATTGAGGCGCAACAGCATCTGTTG
CAACTCACAGTCTGGGGCATCAAGCAGCTCCAGGCAAGAATCCTGGCTGTGGAAAGATACCTAAAGGATC
AACAGCTCCTGGGGATTTGGGGTTGCTCTGGAAAACTCATTTGCACCACTGCTGTGCCTTGGAATGCTAG
TTGGAGTAATAAATCTCTGGAACAGATTTGGAATCACACGACCTGGATGGAGTGGGACAGAGAAATTAAC
AATTACACAAGCTTAATACACTCCTTAATTGAAGAATCGCAAAACCAGCAAGAAAAGAATGAACAAGAAT
TATTGGAATTAGATAAATGGGCAAGTTTGTGGAATTGGTTTAACATAACAAATTGGCTGTGGTATATAAA
ATTATTCATAATGATAGTAGGAGGCTTGGTAGGTTTAAGAATAGTTTTTGCTGTACTTTCTATAGTGAAT
AGAGTTAGGCAGGGATATTCACCATTATCGTTTCAGACCCACCTCCCAACCCCGAGGGGACCCAGAGAGG
GCCTATTTCCCATGATTCCTTCATATTTGCATATACGATACAAGGCTGTTAGAGAGATAATTAGAATTAA
TTTGACTGTAAACACAAAGATATTAGTACAAAATACGTGACGTAGAAAGTAATAATTTCTTGGGTAGTTT
GCAGTTTTAAAATTATGTTTTAAAATGGACTATCATATGCTTACCGTAACTTGAAAGTATTTCGATTTCT
TGGCTTTATATATCTTGTGGAAAGGACGAAACACCGGAGACGGTCGTCTCTGTTTCAGAGCTATGCTGGA
AACTGCATAGCAAGTTGAAATAAGGCTAGTCCGTTATCAACTTGAAAAAGTGGCACCGAGTCGGTGCTTT
TTTGTACTGAGTCGCCCAGTCTCAGATAGATCCGACGCCGCCATCTCTAGGCCCGCGCCGGCCCCCTCGC
ACAGACTTGTGGGAGAAGCTCGGCTACTCCCCTGCCCCGGTTAATTTGCATATAATATTTCCTAGTAACT
ATAGAGGCTTAATGTGCGATAAAAGACAGATAATCTGTTCTTTTTAATACTAGCTACATTTTACATGATA
GGCTTGGATTTCTATAAGAGATACAAATACTAAATTATTATTTTAAAAAACAGCACAAAAGGAAACTCAC
CCTAACTGTAAAGTAATTGTGTGTTTTGAGACTATAAATATCCCTTGGAGAAAAGCCTTGTTTGAGTTGC
AGGTGGTGTTGTAAATGAGCACACAAAATACACATGCTAAAATATTATATTCTATGACCTTTATAAAATC
AACCAAAATCTTCTTTTTAATAACTTTAGTATCAATAATTAGAATTTTTATGTTCCTTTTTGCAAACTTT
TAATAAAAATGAGCAAAATAAAAAAACGCTAGTTTTAGTAACTCGCGTTGTTTTCTTCACCTTTAATAAT
AGCTACTCCACCACTTGTTCCTAAGCGGTCAGCTCCTGCTTCAATCATTTTTTGAGCATCTTCAAATGTT
CTAACTCCACCAGCTGCTTTAACTAAAGCATTGTCTTTAACAACTGACTTCATTAGTTTAACATCTTCAA
ATGTTGCACCTGATTTTGAAAATCCTGTTGATGTTTTAACAAATTCTAATCCAGCTTCAACAGCTATTTC
ACAAGCTTTCATGATTTCTTCTTTTGTTAATAAACAATTTTCCATAATACATTTAACAACATGTGATCCA
GCTGCTTTTTTTACAGCTTTCATGTCTTCTAAAACTAATTCATAATTTTTGTCTTTTAATGCACCAATAT
TTAATACCATATCAATTTCTGTTGCACCATCTTTAATTGCTTCAGAAACTTCGAATGCTTTTGTAGCTGT
TGTGCATGCACCTAGAGGAAAACCTACAACATTTGTTATTCCTACATTTGTGCCTTTTAATAATTCTTTA
CAATAGCTTGTTCAATATGAATTAACACAAACTGTTGCAAAATCAAATTCAATTGCTTCATCACATAATT
GTTTAATTTCAGCTTTCGTAGCATCTTGTTTTAATAATGTGTGATCTATATATTTGTTTAGTTTCATTTT
TTCTCCTATATATTCATTTTTAATTTTAATTCTTTAATAATTTCGTCTACTTTAACTTTAGCGTTTTGAA
CAGATTCACCAACACCTATAAAATAAATTTTTAGTTTAGGTTCAGTTCCACTTGGGCGAACAGCAAATCA
TGACTTATCTTCTAAATAAAATTTTAGTAAGTCTTGTCCTGGCATATTATACATTCCATCGATGTAGTCT
TCAACATTAACAACTTTAAGTCCAGCAATTTGAGTTAAGGGTGTTGCTCTCAATGATTTCATTAATGGTT
CAATTTTTAATTTCTTTTCTTCTGGTTTAAAATTCAAGTTTAAAGTGAAAGTGTAATATGCACCCATTTC
TTTAAATAAATCTTCTAAATAGTCTACTAATGTTTTATTTTGTTTTTTATAAAATCAAGCAGCCTCTGCT
ATTAATATAGAAGCTTGTATTCCATCTTTATCTCTAGCTGAGTCATCAATTACATATCCATAACTTTCTT
CATAAGCAAAAACAAAATTTAATCCGTTATCTTCTTCTTTAGCAATTTCTCTACCCATTCATTTAAATCC
AGTTAAAGTTTTTACAATATTAACTCCATATTTTTCATGAGCGATTCTATCACCCAAATCACTTGTTACA
AAACTTGAATATAGAGCCGGATTTTTTGGAATGCTATTTAAGCGTTTTAGATTTGATAATTTTCAATCAA
TTAAAATTGGTCCTGTTTGATTTCCATCTAATCTTACAAAATGACCATCATGTTTTATTGCCATTCCAAA
TCTGTCAGCATCTGGGTCATTCATAATAATAATATCTGCATCATGTTTAATACCATATTCAAGCGGTATT
TTTCATGCAGGATCAAATTCTGGATTTGGATTTACAACATTTTTAAATGTTTCATCTTCAAATGCATGCT
CTTCAACCTCAATAACGTTATATCCTGATTCACGTAATATTTTTGGGGTAAATTTAGTTCCTGTTCCATT
AACTGCGCTAAAAATAATTTTTAAATCTTTTTTAGCTTCTTGCTCTTTTTTGTATACCTGCGATTGTTTT
AGAGCTAGAAATAGCAAGTTAAAATAAGGCTAGTCCGTTATCAACTTGAAAAAGTGGCACCGAGTCGGTG
CTTTTTTATGCGGAATTCTCGACCTCGAGACAAATGGCAGTATTCATCCACAATTTTAAAAGAAAAGGGG
GGATTGGGGGGTACAGTGCAGGGGAAAGAATAGTAGACATAATAGCAACAGACATACAAACTAAAGAATT
ACAAAAACAAATTACAAAAATTCAAAATTTTCGGGTTTATTACAGGGACAGCAGAGATCCACTTTGGCCG
CGGCTCGAGGGGGCCCGGGTTGCGCCTTTTCCAAGGCAGCCCTGGGTTTGCGCAGGGACGCGGCTGCTCT
GGGCGTGGTTCCGGGAAACGCAGCGGCGCCGACCCTGGGTCTCGCACATTCTTCACGTCCGTTCGCAGCG
TCACCCGGATCTTCGCCGCTACCCTTGTGGGCCCCCCGGCGACGCTTCCTGCTCCGCCCCTAAGTCGGGA
AGGTTCCTTGCGGTTCGCGGCGTGCCGGACGTGACAAACGGAAGCCGCACATCTCACTAGTACCCTCGCA
GACGGACAGCGCCAGGGAGCAATGGCAGCGCGCCGACCGCGATGGGCTGTGGCCAATAGCGGCTGCTCAG
CAGGGCGCGCCGAGAGCAGCGGCCGGGAAGGGGCGGTGCGGGAGGCGGGGTGTGGGGCGGTAGTGTGGGC
CCTGTTCCTGCCCGCGCGGTGTTCCGCATTCTGCAAGCCTCCGGAGCGCACGTCGGCAGTCGGCTCCCTC
GTTGACCGAATCACCGACCTCTCTCCCCAGGGGATCCGCCACCATGGTCTCCAAAGGCGAGGAGCTGTTT
ACAGGCGTTGTTCCTATTTTGGTGGAGTTGGATGGAGATGTCAACGGGCATAAATTCAGCGTTAGTGGGG
AGGGTGAGGGAGATGCTACTTATGGGAAACTCACCCTCAAATTTATCTGCACTACTGGCAAGCTTCCCGT
CCCTTGGCCTACCCTGGTAACTACATTTTCCTATGGTGTACAGTGCTTCTCCAGATACCCAGATCACATG
AAGCAACATGATTTCTTTAAGTCTGCCATGCCAGAGGGATACGTTCAGGAACGCACCATTTCATTCAAGG
ACGACGGAAACTATAAGACTCGCGCAGAGGTAAAGTTCGAGGGAGATACACTCGTAAACAGGATCGAACT
GAAGGGGATAGATTTTAAGGAGGACGGTAATATACTCGGGCATAAACTCGAGTATAACTACAACTCCCAT
AACGTCTATATTACCGCCGATAAACAGAAGAACGGCATTAAGGCCAATTTCAAAATAAGACACAATATCG
AGGATGGTTCTGTGCAACTGGCAGATCATTACCAACAGAATACTCCTATAGGAGATGGGCCAGTCCTCCT
GCCAGACAATCATTACTTGTTCATCCAGTCCGCATTGTCTAAAGATCCTAACGAGAAACGGGACCATATG
GTATTGCTCGAATTTGTCACTGCCGCAGGAATAACACATGGTATGGATGAGCTCTATAAGTAACGTACGA
ATCAACCTCTGGATTACAAAATTTGTGAAAGATTGACTGGTATTCTTAACTATGTTGCTCCTTTTACGCT
ATGTGGATACGCTGCTTTAATGCCTTTGTATCATGCTATTGCTTCCCGTATGGCTTTCATTTTCTCCTCC
TTGTATAAATCCTGGTTGCTGTCTCTTTATGAGGAGTTGTGGCCCGTTGTCAGGCAACGTGGCGTGGTGT
GCACTGTGTTTGCTGACGCAACCCCCACTGGTTGGGGCATTGCCACCACCTGTCAGCTCCTTTCCGGGAC
TTTCGCTTTCCCCCTCCCTATTGCCACGGCGGAACTCATCGCCGCCTGCCTTGCCCGCTGCTGGACAGGG
GCTCGGCTGTTGGGCACTGACAATTCCGTGGTGTTGTCGGGGAAATCATCGTCCTTTCCTTGGCTGCTCG
CCTGTGTTGCCACCTGGATTCTGCGCGGGACGTCCTTCTGCTACGTCCCTTCGGCCCTCAATCCAGCGGA
CCTTCCTTCCCGCGGCCTGCTGCCGGCTCTGCGGCCTCTTCCGCGTCTTTGCCTTCGCCCTCAGACGAGT
CGGATCTCCCTTTGGGCCGCCTCCCCGCGTCGAC
Features (pLannotate 1.2.2; 30 found; start..end, strand, type, name):
      2..64      +  CDS            nef (fragment): NEF_HV1Z2 - Experimental evidence at protein level: Swiss-Prot protein existence level 1. Extracellular Nef protein targets CD4(+) T-lymphocytes for apoptosis by interacting with CXCR4 surface receptors. From Human immunodeficiency virus type 1 group M subtype D (isolate Z2/CDC-Z34) (HIV-1).
     66..299     +  LTR            3' LTR (ΔU3): self-inactivating 3' long terminal repeat (LTR) from HIV-1
    377..498     +  polyA_signal   SV40 poly(A) signal: SV40 polyadenylation signal
    538..673     +  rep_origin     SV40 ori: SV40 origin of replication
    694..712     -  promoter       T7 promoter: promoter for bacteriophage T7 RNA polymerase
    720..875     +  CDS            lacZα (fragment): LacZα fragment of β-galactosidase; lacZ fragment
    880..1308    +  rep_origin     f1 ori (sequence partly withheld): f1 bacteriophage origin of replication; arrow indicates direction of (+) strand synthesis
   1361..1465    +  promoter       AmpR promoter: bla
   1466..2326    +  CDS            AmpR: β-lactamase; bla; confers resistance to ampicillin, carbenicillin, and related antibiotics
   2497..3085    +  rep_origin     ori: high-copy-number ColE1/pMB1/pBR322/pUC origin of replication
   3268..3360    +  CDS            lacI (fragment): lac repressor; lacI; The lac repressor binds to the lac operator to inhibit transcription in E. coli. This inhibition can be relieved by adding lactose or isopropyl-β-D-thiogalactopyranoside (IPTG).
   3373..3394    +  protein_bind   CAP binding site: CAP binding activates transcription in the presence of cAMP. E. coli catabolite activator protein
   3409..3439    +  promoter       lac promoter: promoter for the E. coli lac operon
   3447..3463    +  protein_bind   lac operator: The lac repressor binds to the lac operator to inhibit transcription in E. coli. This inhibition can be relieved by adding lactose or isopropyl-β-D-thiogalactopyranoside (IPTG). lac repressor encoded by lacI
   3508..3526    +  promoter       T3 promoter: promoter for bacteriophage T3 RNA polymerase
   3554..3780    +  promoter       RSV promoter: Rous sarcoma virus enhancer/promoter
   3781..3961    +  LTR            5' LTR (truncated): truncated 5' long terminal repeat (LTR) from HIV-1
   4008..4133    +  misc_feature   HIV-1 Ψ: packaging signal of human immunodeficiency virus type 1
   4117..4480    +  CDS            HIV-1 gag (fragment): gag protein from human immunodeficiency virus 1; gag
   4626..4859    +  misc_feature   RRE: The Rev response element (RRE) of HIV-1 allows for Rev-dependent mRNA export from the nucleus to the cytoplasm.
   5236..5262    +  CDS            Rev (fragment): human immunodeficiency virus 1 (HIV-1) Rev protein; rev; enhances nuclear export of unspliced and incompletely spliced viral mRNAs
   5266..5506    +  promoter       U6 promoter: RNA polymerase III promoter for human U6 snRNA
   5549..5616    +  misc_RNA       tracrRNA (fragment): trans-activating CRISPR RNA for the Streptococcus pyogenes CRISPR/Cas9 system
   5648..5961    +  promoter       U6 promoter: RNA polymerase III promoter for mouse U6 snRNA (Das et al., 1988)
   6147..6806    -  CDS            deoC1: DEOC1_STAAN - Also known as dra. Experimental evidence at protein level: Swiss-Prot protein existence level 1. Catalyzes a reversible aldol reaction between acetaldehyde and D-glyceraldehyde 3-phosphate to generate 2-deoxy-D-ribose 5- phosphate. From Staphylococcus aureus (strain N315).
   7855..7930    +  misc_RNA       gRNA scaffold: guide RNA scaffold for the Streptococcus pyogenes CRISPR/Cas9 system
   7983..8100    +  misc_feature   cPPT/CTS: central polypurine tract and central termination sequence of HIV-1
   8159..8659    +  promoter       hPGK promoter: human phosphoglycerate kinase 1 promoter
   8673..9389    +  CDS            GFPhal: GFPhal is a fluorescent protein published in 2005, derived from Aequorea victoria.
   9399..9987    +  misc_feature   WPRE: woodchuck hepatitis virus posttranscriptional regulatory element
