[The description below was written by a language model from this plasmid's Addgene catalogue record and pLannotate feature annotations shown in this document.]
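Description:
pXPR_219 is a third-generation-style, self-inactivating HIV-1 lentiviral vector built on the pXPR_053 backbone for delivering two CRISPR guide RNAs from a single provirus, with a fluorescent marker to identify transduced cells. In bacteria it is maintained through a high-copy ColE1/pUC origin and selected with ampicillin (AmpR). An f1 origin, an SV40 origin and poly(A) signal, and remnants of a lac/T7/T3 cloning region are also present in the plasmid backbone. The viral portion consists of an RSV promoter fused to a truncated 5' LTR, the Ψ packaging signal with a gag fragment, the RRE for Rev-dependent export, a cPPT/CTS, a WPRE, and a ΔU3 3' LTR that inactivates LTR-driven transcription after integration.

The payload comprises two RNA polymerase III cassettes in tandem. The first uses a human U6 promoter, from which the LacO sequence of the parent vector was removed, followed by a BsmBI cloning site and a variant tracrRNA (V4). The second uses a mouse U6 promoter, BfuAI cloning sites flanking a stuffer that aids efficient cloning, and a different scaffold (tracrRNA V1). The stuffer region includes sequence annotated as a Staphylococcus aureus deoC1 gene, which is replaced when a guide is inserted. Using distinct promoters and scaffolds limits repeated sequence between the cassettes. Downstream, a human PGK promoter drives violet-excited GFP (Vex), codon-optimised for mouse and detected by the annotation tool as an Aequorea GFP variant. Vex serves as the transduction marker, as there is no mammalian drug selection. The vector carries no Cas9, so the nuclease must be supplied separately. It was developed for combinatorial gene knockout in the murine immune system.
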