Addgene plasmid #164559: pXPR_219
Purpose: Lentiviral vector that encodes two sgRNA expression cassettes. Also encodes the fluorophore violet-excited GFP (Vex) as a marker of transduction.
Depositing lab: Arlene Sharpe. Depositing organization: Harvard Medical School. Publication: X-CHIME enables combinatorial, inducible, lineage-specific and sequential knockout of genes in the immune system. LaFleur MW, Lemmen AM, Streeter ISL, Nguyen TH, Milling LE, Derosia NM, Hoffman ZM, Gillis JE, Tjokrosurjo Q, Markson SC, Huang AY, Anekal PV, Montero Llopis P, Haining WN, Doench JG, Sharpe AH. Nat Immunol. 2023 Nov 27. doi: 10.1038/s41590-023-01689-6. PubMed 38012416.
Backbone
  Vector backbone: pXPR_053
  Backbone manufacturer: Arlene Sharpe's Lab
  Backbone size w/o insert (bp): 7670
  Total vector size (bp): 9993
  Modifications to backbone: (1) Removal of LacO sequence from human U6 promoter. (2) Usage of tracrRNA V4 following sgRNA transcribed by human U6 promoter. (3) Addition of second sgRNA cassette containing mouse U6 promoter driving transcription of an sgRNA followed by tracrRNA V1. This cassette contains cloning sites for BfuAI as well as a stuffer to enable efficient cloning via BfuAI. (4) Codon optimization of Vex fluorophore for murine systems.
  Vector type: Mammalian Expression, Lentiviral, CRISPR ; Dual sgRNA
  Selectable markers: Vex fluorescent reporter
Growth in bacteria
  Bacterial resistance: Ampicillin, 100 μg/mL
  Growth temperature: 37°C
  Growth strain: NEB Stable
  Copy number: High Copy
Gene/Insert 1
  Gene/Insert name: First sgRNA cassette
  Promoter: Human U6
  Cloning method: Restriction Enzyme; 5′ cloning site BsmBI (destroyed during cloning); 3′ cloning site BsmBI (destroyed during cloning)
  Sequencing primers: 5′ GACTATCATATGCTTACCGT; 3′ TGCAAATTAACCGGGGCAGG
Gene/Insert 2
  Gene/Insert name: Second sgRNA cassette
  Promoter: Mouse U6
  Cloning method: Restriction Enzyme; 5′ cloning site BfuAI (destroyed during cloning); 3′ cloning site BfuAI (destroyed during cloning)
  Sequencing primers: 5′ CCCTGCCCCGGTTAATTTGC; 3′ TCTACTATTCTTTCCCCTGCACTGT
Terms and licenses: Academic/Nonprofit Terms; Industry Terms: Not Available to Industry
How to cite: pXPR_219 was a gift from Arlene Sharpe (Addgene plasmid # 164559 ; http://n2t.net/addgene:164559 ; RRID:Addgene_164559)
